Addgene plasmid #240009: pSIN4-DDX6-sgDDX6-1 mut
Purpose: Expresses human DDX6 fused to 3X Flag in mammalian cells
Depositing lab: Rui Su. Depositing organization: Beckman Research Institute of the City of Hope. Publication: DDX6 undergoes phase separation to modulate metabolic plasticity and chemoresistance. Bi H, Li W, Ren L, Zhang H, Dong L, Chan A, Wang X, Yang L, Zhang X, Xue M, Qin H, Wu X, Hoeve-Scott JT, Zhang B, Li L, Wunderlich M, Mulloy JC, Rosen ST, Chen J, Li X, Chen CW, Su R. Nat Commun. 2025 Dec 2;17(1):260. doi: 10.1038/s41467-025-66966-4. PubMed 41330929.
Backbone
  Vector backbone: pSIN4
  Vector type: Lentiviral
Growth in bacteria
  Bacterial resistance: Ampicillin, 100 μg/mL
  Growth temperature: 37°C
  Growth strain: NEB Stable
  Copy number: High Copy
Gene/Insert
  Gene/Insert name: DDX6-sgDDX6-1 mut
  Species: H. sapiens (human)
  Mutation: TTAAAAAAAGATAACATC
  Tag / fusion protein: 3X Flag (N terminal on insert)
  Cloning method: Unknown
Terms and licenses: Academic/Nonprofit Terms; Industry Terms: Not Available to Industry
How to cite: pSIN4-DDX6-sgDDX6-1 mut was a gift from Rui Su (Addgene plasmid # 240009 ; http://n2t.net/addgene:240009 ; RRID:Addgene_240009)
