[The description below was written by a language model from this plasmid's Addgene catalogue record and pLannotate feature annotations shown in this document.]
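Description:
pSIN4-DDX6-sgDDX6-1 mut is a self-inactivating HIV-1-based lentiviral transfer plasmid built on the pSIN4 backbone for expressing human DDX6 in mammalian cells. In bacteria it is maintained through a high-copy ColE1/pUC-type origin and selected with ampicillin via the β-lactamase gene. The viral portion carries a truncated 5' LTR, the Ψ packaging signal with an adjoining gag fragment, the Rev response element for Rev-dependent nuclear export of the genomic RNA, and the cPPT/CTS element. It ends in a ΔU3 3' LTR, which leaves the integrated provirus without LTR promoter activity, followed by a bGH polyadenylation signal. Small annotated fragments of nef, rev, SV40 small t antigen and the SV40 promoter appear to be backbone remnants rather than functional units.

The payload is a bicistronic cassette driven by the strong constitutive EF-1α promoter. The first cistron encodes DDX6, a DEAD-box RNA helicase essential for P-body formation and involved in mRNA storage and decapping. The catalogue lists an N-terminal 3X Flag tag, although the feature table annotates only a FLAG fragment immediately upstream of the coding sequence. An EMCV IRES then directs translation of puromycin N-acetyltransferase from the same transcript, so puromycin selection enriches for transduced cells that also express the tagged protein.

The construct name and the short mutated stretch listed in the record suggest that the coding sequence was altered at the target site of a guide RNA called sgDDX6-1. This would presumably make the transgene resistant to CRISPR cutting, for rescue experiments in DDX6-depleted cells. The record does not explicitly state this purpose, nor whether the changes are synonymous.
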