Features (pLannotate 1.2.2; 20 found; start..end, strand, type, name):
    377..634     +  LTR            5' LTR (truncated): truncated 5' long terminal repeat (LTR) from HIV-1
    681..806     +  misc_feature   HIV-1 Ψ: packaging signal of human immunodeficiency virus type 1
    790..1153    +  CDS            HIV-1 gag (fragment): gag protein from human immunodeficiency virus 1; gag
   1299..1532    +  misc_feature   RRE: The Rev response element (RRE) of HIV-1 allows for Rev-dependent mRNA export from the nucleus to the cytoplasm.
   1909..2009    +  CDS            Rev (fragment): human immunodeficiency virus 1 (HIV-1) Rev protein; rev; enhances nuclear export of unspliced and incompletely spliced viral mRNAs
   2048..2165    +  misc_feature   cPPT/CTS: central polypurine tract and central termination sequence of HIV-1
   2221..2287    +  CDS            small t antigen (fragment): SV40 (simian virus 40) small t antigen
   2294..3472    +  promoter       EF-1α promoter: strong constitutive promoter for human elongation factor EF-1α
   3534..3554    +  CDS            FLAG (fragment): FLAG® epitope tag, followed by an enterokinase cleavage site
   3555..5000    +  CDS            DDX6 (sequence partly withheld): DDX6_HUMAN - Also known as HLR2, RCK. Experimental evidence at protein level: Swiss-Prot protein existence level 1. Essential for the formation of P-bodies, cytosolic membrane- less ribonucleoprotein granules involved in RNA metabolism through the coordinated storage of mRNAs encoding regulatory functions (PubMed:25995375, PubMed:27342281, PubMed:31422817). Plays a role in P- bodies to coordinate the storage of translationally inactive mRNAs in the cytoplasm and prevent their degradation (PubMed:27342281). In the process of mRNA degradation, plays a role in mRNA decapping (PubMed:16364915). Bl
   5181..5643    +  misc_feature   IRES: internal ribosome entry site (IRES) of the encephalomyocarditis virus (EMCV)
   5676..6275    +  CDS            PuroR: puromycin N-acetyltransferase; pac from Streptomyces alboniger; confers resistance to puromycin
   6282..6476    +  CDS            nef (fragment): NEF_HV1Z2 - Experimental evidence at protein level: Swiss-Prot protein existence level 1. Extracellular Nef protein targets CD4(+) T-lymphocytes for apoptosis by interacting with CXCR4 surface receptors. From Human immunodeficiency virus type 1 group M subtype D (isolate Z2/CDC-Z34) (HIV-1).
   6478..6711    +  LTR            3' LTR (ΔU3): self-inactivating 3' long terminal repeat (LTR) from HIV-1
   6868..7092    +  polyA_signal   bGH poly(A) signal: bovine growth hormone polyadenylation signal
   7096..7117    +  promoter       SV40 promoter (fragment): SV40 enhancer and early promoter
   7188..7292    +  promoter       AmpR promoter: bla
   7293..8153    +  CDS            AmpR: β-lactamase; bla; confers resistance to ampicillin, carbenicillin, and related antibiotics
   8324..8912    +  rep_origin     ori: high-copy-number ColE1/pMB1/pBR322/pUC origin of replication
   9070..329     +  CDS            nef (fragment) (across the origin): NEF_HV1BR - Experimental evidence at protein level: Swiss-Prot protein existence level 1. Extracellular Nef protein targets CD4(+) T-lymphocytes for apoptosis by interacting with CXCR4 surface receptors (PubMed:14990729). From Human immunodeficiency virus type 1 group M subtype B (isolate BRU/LAI) (HIV-1).
>Addgene plasmid #240009 | pSIN4-DDX6-sgDDX6-1 mut | addgene full sequence | sequence record 479097 | Addgene NGS Result
TGGAAGGGCTAATTCACTCCCAAAGAAGACAAGATATCCTTGATCTGTGGATCTACCACACACAAGGCTA
CTTCCCTGATTAGCAGAACTACACACCAGGGCCAGGGGTCAGATATCCACTGACCTTTGGATGGTGCTAC
AAGCTAGTACCAGTTGAGCCAGATAAGGTAGAAGAGGCCAATAAAGGAGAGAACACCAGCTTGTTACACC
CTGTGAGCCTGCATGGGATGGATGACCCGGAGAGAGAAGTGTTAGAGTGGAGGTTTGACAGCCGCCTAGC
ATTTCATCACGTGGCCCGAGAGCTGCATCCGGAGTACTTCAAGAACTGCTGATATCGAGCTTGCTACAAG
GGACTTTCCGCTGGGGACTTTCCAGGGAGGCGTGGCCTGGGCGGGACTGGGGAGTGGCGAGCCCTCAGAT
CCTGCATATAAGCAGCTGCTTTTTGCCTGTACTGGGTCTCTCTGGTTAGACCAGATCTGAGCCTGGGAGC
TCTCTGGCTAACTAGGGAACCCACTGCTTAAGCCTCAATAAAGCTTGCCTTGAGTGCTTCAAGTAGTGTG
TGCCCGTCTGTTGTGTGACTCTGGTAACTAGAGATCCCTCAGACCCTTTTAGTCAGTGTGGAAAATCTCT
AGCAGTGGCGCCCGAACAGGGACTTGAAAGCGAAAGGGAAACCAGAGGAGCTCTCTCGACGCAGGACTCG
GCTTGCTGAAGCGCGCACGGCAAGAGGCGAGGGGCGGCGACTGGTGAGTACGCCAAAAATTTTGACTAGC
GGAGGCTAGAAGGAGAGAGATGGGTGCGAGAGCGTCAGTATTAAGCGGGGGAGAATTAGATCGCGATGGG
AAAAAATTCGGTTAAGGCCAGGGGGAAAGAAAAAATATAAATTAAAACATATAGTATGGGCAAGCAGGGA
GCTAGAACGATTCGCAGTTAATCCTGGCCTGTTAGAAACATCAGAAGGCTGTAGACAAATACTGGGACAG
CTACAACCATCCCTTCAGACAGGATCAGAAGAACTTAGATCATTATATAATACAGTAGCAACCCTCTATT
GTGTGCATCAAAGGATAGAGATAAAAGACACCAAGGAAGCTTTAGACAAGATAGAGGAAGAGCAAAACAA
AAGTAAGACCACCGCACAGCAAGCGGCCGCTGATCTTCAGACCTGGAGGAGGAGATATGAGGGACAATTG
GAGAAGTGAATTATATAAATATAAAGTAGTAAAAATTGAACCATTAGGAGTAGCACCCACCAAGGCAAAG
AGAAGAGTGGTGCAGAGAGAAAAAAGAGCAGTGGGAATAGGAGCTTTGTTCCTTGGGTTCTTGGGAGCAG
CAGGAAGCACTATGGGCGCAGCGTCAATGACGCTGACGGTACAGGCCAGACAATTATTGTCTGGTATAGT
GCAGCAGCAGAACAATTTGCTGAGGGCTATTGAGGCGCAACAGCATCTGTTGCAACTCACAGTCTGGGGC
ATCAAGCAGCTCCAGGCAAGAATCCTGGCTGTGGAAAGATACCTAAAGGATCAACAGCTCCTGGGGATTT
GGGGTTGCTCTGGAAAACTCATTTGCACCACTGCTGTGCCTTGGAATGCTAGTTGGAGTAATAAATCTCT
GGAACAGATTTGGAATCACACGACCTGGATGGAGTGGGACAGAGAAATTAACAATTACACAAGCTTAATA
CACTCCTTAATTGAAGAATCGCAAAACCAGCAAGAAAAGAATGAACAAGAATTATTGGAATTAGATAAAT
GGGCAAGTTTGTGGAATTGGTTTAACATAACAAATTGGCTGTGGTATATAAAATTATTCATAATGATAGT
AGGAGGCTTGGTAGGTTTAAGAATAGTTTTTGCTGTACTTTCTATAGTGAATAGAGTTAGGCAGGGATAT
TCACCATTATCGTTTCAGACCCACCTCCCAACCCCGAGGGGACCCGACAGGCCCGAAGGAATAGAAGAAG
AAGGTGGAGAGAGAGACAGAGACAGATCCATTCGATTAGTGAACGGATCTCGACGGTATCGCCACAAATG
GCAGTATTCATCCACAATTTTAAAAGAAAGGGGGGGATTGGGGGGTACAGTGCAGGGGAAAGAATAGTAG
ACATAATAGCAACAGACATACAAACTAAAGAATTACAAAAACAAATTACAAAAATTCAAAATTTTCGGGT
TTATTACAGGGACAGCAGAGATCCACTTTGGATCGATAAGCTTTGCAAAGATGGATAAAGTTTTAAACAG
AGAGGAATCTTTGCAGCTAATGGACCTTCTAGGTCTTGAAAGGAGTGGGAATTGGCTCCGGTGCCCGTCA
GTGGGCAGAGCGCACATCGCCCACAGTCCCCGAGAAGTTGGGGGGAGGGGTCGGCAATTGAACCGGTGCC
TAGAGAAGGTGGCGCGGGGTAAACTGGGAAAGTGATGTCGTGTACTGGCTCCGCCTTTTTCCCGAGGGTG
GGGGAGAACCGTATATAAGTGCAGTAGTCGCCGTGAACGTTCTTTTTCGCAACGGGTTTGCCGCCAGAAC
ACAGGTAAGTGCCGTGTGTGGTTCCCGCGGGCCTGGCCTCTTTACGGGTTATGGCCCTTGCGTGCCTTGA
ATTACTTCCACCTGGCTGCAGTACGTGATTCTTGATCCCGAGCTTCGGGTTGGAAGTGGGTGGGAGAGTT
CGAGGCCTTGCGCTTAAGGAGCCCCTTCGCCTCGTGCTTGAGTTGAGGCCTGGCCTGGGCGCTGGGGCCG
CCGCGTGCGAATCTGGTGGCACCTTCGCGCCTGTCTCGCTGCTTTCGATAAGTCTCTAGCCATTTAAAAT
TTTTGATGACCTGCTGCGACGCTTTTTTTCTGGCAAGATAGTCTTGTAAATGCGGGCCAAGATCTGCACA
CTGGTATTTCGGTTTTTGGGGCCGCGGGCGGCGACGGGGCCCGTGCGTCCCAGCGCACATGTTCGGCGAG
GCGGGGCCTGCGAGCGCGGCCACCGAGAATCGGACGGGGGTAGTCTCAAGCTGGCCGGCCTGCTCTGGTG
CCTGGCCTCGCGCCGCCGTGTATCGCCCCGCCCTGGGCGGCAAGGCTGGCCCGGTCGGCACCAGTTGCGT
GAGCGGAAAGATGGCCGCTTCCCGGCCCTGCTGCAGGGAGCTCAAAATGGAGGACGCGGCGCTCGGGAGA
GCGGGCGGGTGAGTCACCCACACAAAGGAAAAGGGCCTTTCCGTCCTCAGCCGTCGCTTCATGTGACTCC
ACGGAGTACCGGGCGCCGTCCAGGCACCTCGATTAGTTCTCGAGCTTTTGGAGTACGTCGTCTTTAGGTT
GGGGGGAGGGGTTTTATGCGATGGAGTTTCCCCACACTGAGTGGGTGGAGACTGAAGTTAGGCCAGCTTG
GCACTTGATGTAATTCTCCTTGGAATTTGCCCTTTTTGAGTTTGGATCTTGGTTCATTCTCAAGCCTCAG
ACAGTGGTTCAAAGTTTTTTTCTTCCATTTCAGGTGTCGTGAGGAATTCGCCACCATGGACTACAAGGAC
CACGACGGTGACTACAAGGACCACGACATCGACTACAAGGACGACGACGACAAGAGCACGGCCAGAACAG
AGAACCCTGTTATAATGGGTCTGTCCAGTCAAAATGGTCAGCTGAGAGGCCCTGTGAAACCCACTGGTGG
CCCTGGAGGAGGGGGCACACAGACACAGCAACAGATGAACCAGCTGAAAAACACCAACACAATCAATAAT
GGCACTCAGCAGCAAGCACAGAGTATGACCACCACTATTAAACCTGGTGATGACTGGAAAAAGACTTTAA
AACTCCCTCCAAAGGATCTAAGAATCAAAACTTCGGATGTGACCTCCACAAAAGGAAATGAGTTTGAAGA
TTACTGTTTGAAACGGGAGTTACTGATGGGAATTTTTGAAATGGGCTGGGAAAAGCCATCTCCTATTCAG
GAGGAGAGCATTCCCATTGCTTTATCTGGTAGGGATATCTTAGCTAGAGCAAAAAATGGAACAGGCAAGA
GCGGTGCCTACCTCATTCCCTTACTTGAACGGCTAGACTTAAAAAAAGATAACATCCAAGCAATGGTGAT
TGTTCCCACTAGAGAACTTGCTCTACAGGTCAGTCAAATTTGCATCCAGGTCAGCAAACACATGGGAGGG
GCCAAAGTGATGGCAACCACAGGAGGAACCAATTTACGAGATGACATAATGAGGCTTGATGATACAGTGC
ACGTGGTGATTGCTACCCCTGGGAGAATCCTGGATCTTATTAAGAAAGGAGTAGCAAAGGTTGATCATGT
CCAGATGATAGTATTGGATGAGGCAGATAAGTTGCTGTCACAGGATTTTGTGCAGATAATGGAGGATATT
ATTCTCACGCTACCTAAAAACAGGCAGATTTTACTATATTCCGCTACTTTCCCTCTTAGTGTACAGAAGT
TCATGAATTCCCATTTGCAGAAACCCTATGAGATTAACCTGATGGAG
[501 nt withheld, positions 4458-4958]
GTGGCAGAATACCACAGCGAGCCTGTAGAAGATGAGAAACCTTAAACGCGTAAACTAGTTCGAAGGATCC
GCATGCATCTAGGGCGGCCAATTCCGCCCCTCTCCCCCCCCCCCCTCTCCCTCCCCCCCCCCTAACGTTA
CTGGCCGAAGCCGCTTGGAATAAGGCCGGTGTGCGTTTGTCTATATGTTATTTTCCACCATATTGCCGTC
TTTTGGCAATGTGAGGGCCCGGAAACCTGGCCCTGTCTTCTTGACGAGCATTCCTAGGGGTCTTTCCCCT
CTCGCCAAAGGAATGCAAGGTCTGTTGAATGTCGTGAAGGAAGCAGTTCCTCTGGAAGCTTCTTGAAGAC
AAACAACGTCTGTAGCGACCCTTTGCAGGCAGCGGAACCCCCCACCTGGCGACAGGTGCCTCTGCGGCCA
AAAGCCACGTGTATAAGATACACCTGCAAAGGCGGCACAACCCCAGTGCCACGTTGTGAGTTGGATAGTT
GTGGAAAGAGTCAAATGGCTCTCCTCAAGCGTATTCAACAAGGGGCTGAAGGATGCCCAGAAGGTACCCC
ATTGTATGGGATCTGATCTGGGGCCTCGGTGCACATGCTTTACATGTGTTTAGTCGAGGTTAAAAAAACG
TCTAGGCCCCCCGAACCACGGGGACGTGGTTTTCCTTTGAAAAACACGATGATAAGCTTGCCACAACCCA
CAAGGAGACGACCTTCCATGACCGAGTACAAGCCCACGGTGCGCCTCGCCACCCGCGACGACGTCCCCCG
GGCCGTACGCACCCTCGCCGCCGCGTTCGCCGACTACCCCGCCACGCGCCACACCGTCGACCCGGACCGC
CACATCGAGCGGGTCACCGAGCTGCAAGAACTCTTCCTCACGCGCGTCGGGCTCGACATCGGCAAGGTGT
GGGTCGCGGACGACGGCGCCGCGGTGGCGGTCTGGACCACGCCGGAGAGCGTCGAAGCGGGGGCGGTGTT
CGCCGAGATCGGCCCGCGCATGGCCGAGTTGAGCGGTTCCCGGCTGGCCGCGCAGCAACAGATGGAAGGC
CTCCTGGCGCCGCACCGGCCCAAGGAGCCCGCGTGGTTCCTGGCCACCGTCGGCGTCTCGCCCGACCACC
AGGGCAAGGGTCTGGGCAGCGCCGTCGTGCTCCCCGGAGTGGAGGCGGCCGAGCGCGCCGGGGTGCCCGC
CTTCCTGGAGACCTCCGCGCCCCGCAACCTCCCCTTCTACGAGCGGCTCGGCTTCACCGTCACCGCCGAC
GTCGAGGTGCCCGAAGGACCGCGCACCTGGTGCATGACCCGCAAGCCCGGTGCCTGATAATAGGCGGCCG
CTCGAGACCTAGAAAAACATGGAGCAATCACAAGTAGCAATACAGCAGCTACCAATGCTGATTGTGCCTG
GCTAGAAGCACAAGAGGAGGAGGAGGTGGGTTTTCCAGTCACACCTCAGGTACCTTTAAGACCAATGACT
TACAAGGCAGCTGTAGATCTTAGCCACTTTTTAAAAGAAAAGGGGGGACTGGAAGGGCTAATTCACTCCC
AACGAAGACAAGATCTGCTTTTTGCTTGTACTGGGTCTCTCTGGTTAGACCAGATCTGAGCCTGGGAGCT
CTCTGGCTAACTAGGGAACCCACTGCTTAAGCCTCAATAAAGCTTGCCTTGAGTGCTTCAAGTAGTGTGT
GCCCGTCTGTTGTGTGACTCTGGTAACTAGAGATCCCTCAGACCCTTTTAGTCAGTGTGGAAAATCTCTA
GCAGTAGTAGTTCATGTCATCTTATTATTCAGTATTTATAACTTGCAAAGAAATGAATATCAGAGAGTGA
GAGGCCTTGACATTATAATAGATTTAGCAGGAATTGAACTAGGAGTGGAGCACACAGGCAAAGTTCTAGA
GCTCGCTGATCAGCCTCGACTGTGCCTTCTAGTTGCCAGCCATCTGTTGTTTGCCCCTCCCCCGTGCCTT
CCTTGACCCTGGAAGGTGCCACTCCCACTGTCCTTTCCTAATAAAATGAGGAAATTGCATCGCATTGTCT
GAGTAGGTGTCATTCTATTCTGGGGGGTGGGGTGGGGCAGGACAGCAAGGGGGAGGATTGGGAAGACAAT
AGCAGGCATGCTGGGGATGCGGTGGGCTCTATGGCTTCTGAGGCGGAAAGAACCAGCTGGGGGCGCGCCC
CTCGAGGCCGCCATGGTCATAGCTGTTTGACGTCAGGTGGCACTTTTCGGGGAAATGTGCGCGGAACCCC
TATTTGTTTATTTTTCTAAATACATTCAAATATGTATCCGCTCACGAGACAATAACCCTGATAAATGCTT
CAATAATATTGAAAAAGGAAGAGTATGAGTATTCAACATTTCCGTGTCGCCCTTATTCCCTTTTTTGCGG
CATTTTGCCTTCCTGTTTTTGCTCACCCAGAAACGCTGGTGAAAGTAAAAGATGCTGAAGATCAGTTGGG
TGCACGAGTGGGTTACATCGAACTGGATCTCAACAGCGGTAAGATCCTTGAGAGTTTTCGCCCCGAAGAA
CGTTTTCCAATGATGAGCACTTTTAAAGTTCTGCTATGTGGCGCGGTATTATCCCGTATTGACGCCGGGC
AAGAGCAACTCGGTCGCCGCATACACTATTCTCAGAATGACTTGGTTGAGTACTCACCAGTCACAGAAAA
GCATCTTACGGATGGCATGACAGTAAGAGAATTATGCAGTGCTGCCATAACCATGAGTGATAACACTGCG
GCCAACTTACTTCTGACAACGATCGGAGGACCGAAGGAGCTAACCGCTTTTTTGCACAACATGGGGGATC
ATGTAACTCGCCTTGATCGTTGGGAACCGGAGCTGAATGAAGCCATACCAAACGACGAGCGTGACACCAC
GATGCCTGTAGCAATGGCAACAACGTTGCGCAAACTATTAACTGGCGAACTACTTACTCTAGCTTCCCGG
CAACAATTAATAGACTGGATGGAGGCGGATAAAGTTGCAGGACCACTTCTGCGCTCGGCCCTTCCGGCTG
GCTGGTTTATTGCTGATAAATCTGGAGCCGGTGAGCGTGGGTCTCGCGGTATCATTGCAGCACTGGGGCC
AGATGGTAAGCCCTCCCGTATCGTAGTTATCTACACGACGGGGAGTCAGGCAACTATGGATGAACGAAAT
AGACAGATCGCTGAGATAGGTGCCTCACTGATTAAGCATTGGTAACTGTCAGACCAAGTTTACTCATATA
TACTTTAGATTGATTTAAAACTTCATTTTTAATTTAAAAGGATCTAGGTGAAGATCCTTTTTGATAATCT
CATGACCAAAATCCCTTAACGTGAGTTTTCGTTCCACTGAGCGTCAGACCCCGTAGAAAAGATCAAAGGA
TCTTCTTGAGATCCTTTTTTTCTGCGCGTAATCTGCTGCTTGCAAACAAAAAAACCACCGCTACCAGCGG
TGGTTTGTTTGCCGGATCAAGAGCTACCAACTCTTTTTCCGAAGGTAACTGGCTTCAGCAGAGCGCAGAT
ACCAAATACTGTTCTTCTAGTGTAGCCGTAGTTAGGCCACCACTTCAAGAACTCTGTAGCACCGCCTACA
TACCTCGCTCTGCTAATCCTGTTACCAGTGGCTGCTGCCAGTGGCGATAAGTCGTGTCTTACCGGGTTGG
ACTCAAGACGATAGTTACCGGATAAGGCGCAGCGGTCGGGCTGAACGGGGGGTTCGTGCACACAGCCCAG
CTTGGAGCGAACGACCTACACCGAACTGAGATACCTACAGCGTGAGCTATGAGAAAGCGCCACGCTTCCC
GAAGGGAGAAAGGCGGACAGGTATCCGGTAAGCGGCAGGGTCGGAACAGGAGAGCGCACGAGGGAGCTTC
CAGGGGGAAACGCCTGGTATCTTTATAGTCCTGTCGGGTTTCGCCACCTCTGACTTGAGCGTCGATTTTT
GTGATGCTCGTCAGGGGGGCGGAGCCTATGGAAAAACGCCAGCAACGCGGCCTTTTTACGGTTCTGGCCT
TTTGCACGGACCGCCACTGCCAATTACCTGTGGTTTCATTTACTCTAAACCTGTGATTCCTCTGAATTAT
TTTCATTTTAAAGAAATTGTATTTGTTAAATATGTACTACAAACTTAGTAGT
